>Addgene plasmid #59892 | sgFFL_d23 | depositor full sequence | sequence record 108249 | sgFFL_d23 sequence 8877 bps
GACGGATCGGGAGATCTCCCGATCCCCTATGGTGCACTCTCAGTACAATCTGCTCTGATGCCGCATAGTT
AAGCCAGTATCTGCTCCCTGCTTGTGTGTTGGAGGTCGCTGAGTAGTGCGCGAGCAAAATTTAAGCTACA
ACAAGGCAAGGCTTGACCGACAATTGCATGAAGAATCTGCTTAGGGTTAGGCGTTTTGCGCTGCTTCGCG
ATGTACGGGCCAGATATACGCGTTGACATTGATTATTGACTAGTTATTAATAGTAATCAATTACGGGGTC
ATTAGTTCATAGCCCATATATGGAGTTCCGCGTTACATAACTTACGGTAAATGGCCCGCCTGGCTGACCG
CCCAACGACCCCCGCCCATTGACGTCAATAATGACGTATGTTCCCATAGTAACGCCAATAGGGACTTTCC
ATTGACGTCAATGGGTGGAGTATTTACGGTAAACTGCCCACTTGGCAGTACATCAAGTGTATCATATGCC
AAGTACGCCCCCTATTGACGTCAATGACGGTAAATGGCCCGCCTGGCATTATGCCCAGTACATGACCTTA
TGGGACTTTCCTACTTGGCAGTACATCTACGTATTAGTCATCGCTATTACCATGGTGATGCGGTTTTGGC
AGTACATCAATGGGCGTGGATAGCGGTTTGACTCACGGGGATTTCCAAGTCTCCACCCCATTGACGTCAA
TGGGAGTTTGTTTTGGCACCAAAATCAACGGGACTTTCCAAAATGTCGTAACAACTCCGCCCCATTGACG
CAAATGGGCGGTAGGCGTGTACGGTGGGAGGTCTATATAAGCAGAGCTCTCCCTATCAGTGATAGAGATC
TCCCTATCAGTGATAGAGATCGTCGACGAGCTCGTTTAGTGAACCGTCAGATCGCCTGGAGACGCCATCC
ACGCTGTTTTGACCTCCATAGAAGACACCGGGACCGATCCAGCCTCCGGACTCTAGCGTTTAAACTTAAG
CTTTCGCCACCATGCCAGAGCCAGCGAAGTCTGCTCCCGCCCCGAAAAAGGGCTCCAAGAAGGCGGTGAC
TAAGGCGCAGAAGAAAGGCGGCAAGAAGCGCAAGCGCAGCCGCAAGGAGAGCTATTCCATCTATGTGTAC
AAGGTTCTGAAGCAGGTCCACCCTGACACCGGCATTTCGTCCAAGGCCATGGGCATCATGAATTCGTTTG
TGAACGACATTTTCGAGCGCATCGCAGGTGAGGCTTCCCGCCTGGCGCATTACAACAAGCGCTCGACCAT
CACCTCCAGGGAGATCCAGACGGCCGTGCGCCTGCTGCTGCCTGGGGAGTTGGCCAAGCACGCCGTGTCC
GAGGGTACTAAGGCCATCACCAAGTACACCAGCGCTAAGGATCCCCGGGTACCGGTCGCCACCATGGTGA
GCAAGGGCGAGGAGGATAACATGGCCATCATCAAGGAGTTCATGCGCTTCAAGGTGCACATGGAGGGCTC
CGTGAACGGCCACGAGTTCGAGATCGAGGGCGAGGGCGAGGGCCGCCCCTACGAGGGCACCCAGACCGCC
AAGCTGAAGGTGACCAAGGGTGGCCCCCTGCCCTTCGCCTGGGACATCCTGTCCCCTCAGTTCATGTACG
GCTCCAAGGCCTACGTGAAGCACCCCGCCGACATCCCCGACTACTTGAAGCTGTCCTTCCCCGAGGGCTT
CAAGTGGGAGCGCGTGATGAACTTCGAGGACGGCGGCGTGGTGACCGTGACCCAGGACTCCTCCCTGCAG
GACGGCGAGTTCATCTACAAGGTGAAGCTGCGCGGCACCAACTTCCCCTCCGACGGCCCCGTAATGCAGA
AGAAGACCATGGGCTGGGAGGCCTCCTCCGAGCGGATGTACCCCGAGGACGGCGCCCTGAAGGGCGAGAT
CAAGCAGAGGCTGAAGCTGAAGGACGGCGGCCACTACGACGCTGAGGTCAAGACCACCTACAAGGCCAAG
AAGCCCGTGCAGGTGAGTACTCCCTCTCAAAAGCGGGCATGACTTCTGCGCTAAGATTGTCAGTTTCCAA
AAACGAGGAGGATTTGATATTCACCTGGCCCGCGGTGATGCCTTTGAGGGTGGCCGCGTCCATCTGGTCA
GAAAAGACAATCTTTTTGTTGTCAAGCTGTTTGACTCATGCACCCGCTACTCTTCAACCTTGCAGACTAA
TTAATGGCAACTCTGACAGATGTGGCGGGAGGAAAGCTGAGGTGGGAGTACTGCTCAGAGCTACAACTCT
AGGAGTAGGGACTCCAAGCCTAGAGCTCCAAGAGAGGGTGAAGGGCAGGGAGAAAATTATAGTAATAGTT
GCAATGAGTCACTTGCTTCTAGATCAAGATCAGAGACTCTGCTCTCCGTGTTCACAGCGGACCTTGATTT
AATGTCATACAATTAAGGCACGCGGTGAATGCCAAGAGCGGAGCCTACGGCTGCACTTGAAGGACATCCG
AGAGAAGTTAGGAAGGGTGGGGAGAAACAATTCTAGAATGAACCCATCCTGTGCGACACAAGGACCCCTC
GCATTGATTCAAAATCTTTAGAATACAAGACAGTCAAATGTTTTTCAGCGAGAATCTGGGAAATCCGCAT
GCATACTCCCAAGGGGAATATTAGAGGTTTCATTGACAGCTGTCAGGAGAGCTGTAGTTCCCATTGGTGC
AAACGGTCTAAGAGATGGCACTCAGAGAGTGCTGGCCTTTTCCAAATACTAGTCATATGCGGCCGCAGCT
TGAGGTGTGACAGGCTTGAGATCTGGCCATACACTTGAGTGACAATGACATCCACTTTGCCTTTCTCTCC
ACAGCTGCCCGGCGCCTACAACGTCAACATCAAGTTGGACATCACCTCCCACAACGAGGACTACACCATC
GTGGAACAGTACGAACGCGCCGAGGGCCGCCACTCCACCGGTGGCATGGACGAGCTGTACAAGTCTGACC
TTGATATCCAGCACAGTGGCGGCCGCTCGAGTAGCCATGGCTTCCCGCCGGCGGTGGCGGCGCAGGATGA
TGGCACGCTGCCCATGTCTTGTGCCCAGGAGAGCGGGATGGACCGTCACCCTGCAGCCTGTGCTTCTGCT
AGGATCAATGTGTAGATAAGAATGGGCCCCACCGATGAAACTGAAGCCCGATATTCAGGATCTTCTTCAA
GACTTTCTACTTAGAACCTGCCGTGTTATCGAGCTTACCTATTGTTTTTTTCCAAATGATTATTTTTGTT
AGTTTACATACAGTTTAGTGCCTAGAAAATGTGCCTTTGTTTTTCATATACACTCCAAACTGGAGGTGTG
ACCTACCCTCCCCACATTTTGCACATACAGATTTCTGGACTGGGAAAGAGGACTTGTGTAGTTCTGAGTG
CTGAATGGAGGTGGATGTTGTCACTCAAGATGACTTGTTGTGGATTCCAGGAAGGGGGTTTTGTTCAAGG
CAGCTGTCCCCACATCTGACATCATCTTCAAAACCACATTTTAAACTTTTGGGTAATTAGATTCCCAACT
TGGACCTTCCAAGAAGAACACTACTGCCTAACAGCAATGGGTGACAATAGCAGGGTATTTTGATAGCTAG
GACAATAGCAGGGTATTTTGATAGCTAGGAAACTGTTCTTTAAGATTATTCTCCGTTTGTAAGCACTACT
GACTCCCGCTGTATTTAAGATGCTGGTGAAGAGCTCATGCTCTTATGTTAGATATGACTATGTTTACTTT
CTTGTTCTTGTTGTATATCACTCCTAAAATAGTATTTTAACCAGAAATAACCCTTTAAGAAGTTTTTATA
GAACTATGACCAAAGTTTCTATTTTGCCAAAAGTTAAGTACAAATAAATTGCCCCAATAGATACATTCAA
ATAAGTGCCAAATGTAACTCAAGGTATTCTTTAAGAAAAATGTTAATACTGTGAGAGTGAGCCTTCAATA
TGTCGGCAGTCCATCCTGTGAAATGCTATAGAGAAGGCTAGTCATTCTGATTTGGTTTCTTCTTTAGAGC
TATGGAGGTGGGCTCATATCACACCTGTAGACAAGATACTTAGCCAGCAGTTTGTAGACTGAGCTAGGCT
GTGGTCTCTAGTGCAATGTGAGCAGTAGCCGTGCAGCCTCACCAAGGCATCAGTCTGCACACAGTTCCAG
AAGACTGTGTACTGCTTGTACTCATCTCTGTCTTATGCTTGAGGTAAGCCACCGGTCACTCGTAGAGGAT
AGCTAACCAGAGATGCCTGGTGCTCTTAGAATGTAGCCATTGCTGTCTGGGATAGTTTCATTGTTTATAT
GAGACTTTCATCAAGGCTTGGTTCAAAGACAGGAGTTCAGGCATGGGTGGAATTGAGGAAGTGGTGAAGG
GAAAGCTGCTTGCCTATGGCAGTGCCACTAGAATGTCCTGAAATCTGTGTTTGTGTGTAAAGCAGCATTA
CTCAAGATGTCATAGAATCTGGTTCTAGTTTTTTGTTTTTGTTTTGTTTTGTTTTTTGAGACAGGGTTTC
TCTGTATAGCCCTTGCTGTCCTGGAACTCACTTTGTAGACCAGGCTGGCTCGAACTCAAAAATCTGCCTG
CCTCTGCCTCCCAAGTGCAGGGATTAAAGGCGTGTGCCACCAACGCCCAACTGGTTCTAGTTTTTTATCT
GTTCCCCTAACATTACTGAAACAATACAGATGTTGAAGATATGCCTTGCCGCATCAGCCTAGGGCTTCTG
TCCTGGTCTGACCTCACAACTTTGGTGCTGTCTCCTCATATTCTGTCCCATGTAACTCAGTGGCTCCTGT
ATTAACACAGTGATACCTCGCTTCTCTGTGCATTTAGCTGGGAGGGCCCGTTTAAACCCGCTGATCAGCC
TCGACTGTGCCTTCTAGTTGCCAGCCATCTGTTGTTTGCCCCTCCCCCGTGCCTTCCTTGACCCTGGAAG
GTGCCACTCCCACTGTCCTTTCCTAATAAAATGAGGAAATTGCATCGCATTGTCTGAGTAGGTGTCATTC
TATTCTGGGGGGTGGGGTGGGGCAGGACAGCAAGGGGGAGGATTGGGAAGACAATAGCAGGCATGCTGGG
GATGCGGTGGGCTCTATGGCTTCTGAGGCGGAAAGAACCAGCTGGGGCTCTAGGGGGTATCCCC
[124 nt withheld, positions 5105-5228]
C
[91 nt withheld, positions 5230-5320]
AGGGTGATGGTTCACGTACCTAGAAGTTCCTATTCCGAAGTTCCTATTCTCTAGAAAGTATAGGAACTTC
CTTGGCCAAAAAGCCTGAACTCACCGCGACGTCTGTCGAGAAGTTTCTGATCGAAAAGTTCGACAGCGTC
TCCGACCTGATGCAGCTCTCGGAGGGCGAAGAATCTCGTGCTTTCAGCTTCGATGTAGGAGGGCGTGGAT
ATGTCCTGCGGGTAAATAGCTGCGCCGATGGTTTCTACAAAGATCGTTATGTTTATCGGCACTTTGCATC
GGCCGCGCTCCCGATTCCGGAAGTGCTTGACATTGGGGAATTCAGCGAGAGCCTGACCTATTGCATCTCC
CGCCGTGCACAGGGTGTCACGTTGCAAGACCTGCCTGAAACCGAACTGCCCGCTGTTCTGCAGCCGGTCG
CGGAGGCCATGGATGCGATCGCTGCGGCCGATCTTAGCCAGACGAGCGGGTTCGGCCCATTCGGACCGCA
AGGAATCGGTCAATACACTACATGGCGTGATTTCATATGCGCGATTGCTGATCCCCATGTGTATCACTGG
CAAACTGTGATGGACGACACCGTCAGTGCGTCCGTCGCGCAGGCTCTCGATGAGCTGATGCTTTGGGCCG
AGGACTGCCCCGAAGTCCGGCACCTCGTGCACGCGGATTTCGGCTCCAACAATGTCCTGACGGACAATGG
CCGCATAACAGCGGTCATTGACTGGAGCGAGGCGATGTTCGGGGATTCCCAATACGAGGTCGCCAACATC
TTCTTCTGGAGGCCGTGGTTGGCTTGTATGGAGCAGCAGACGCGCTACTTCGAGCGGAGGCATCCGGAGC
TTGCAGGATCGCCGCGGCTCCGGGCGTATATGCTCCGCATTGGTCTTGACCAACTCTATCAGAGCTTGGT
TGACGGCAATTTCGATGATGCAGCTTGGGCGCAGGGTCGATGCGACGCAATCGTCCGATCCGGAGCCGGG
ACTGTCGGGCGTACACAAATCGCCCGCAGAAGCGCGGCCGTCTGGACCGATGGCTGTGTAGAAGTACTCG
CCGATAGTGGAAACCGACGCCCCAGCACTCGTCCGAGGGCAAAGGAATAGCACGTACTACGAGATTTCGA
TTCCACCGCCGCCTTCTATGAAAGGTTGGGCTTCGGAATCGTTTTCCGGGACGCCGGCTGGATGATCCTC
CAGCGCGGGGATCTCATGCTGGAGTTCTTCGCCCACCCCAACTTGTTTATTGCAGCTTATAATGGTTACA
AATAAAGCAATAGCATCACAAATTTCACAAATAAAGCATTTTTTTCACTGCATTCTAGTTGTGGTTTGTC
CAAACTCATCAATGTATCTTATCATGTCTGTATACCGTCGACCTCTAGCTAGAGCTTGGCGTAATCATGG
TCATAGCTGTTTCCTGTGTGAAATTGTTATCCGCTCACAATTCCACACAACATACGAGCCGGAAGCATAA
AGTGTAAAGCCTGGGGTGCCTAATGAGTGAGCTAACTCACATTAATTGCGTTGCGCTCACTGCCCGCTTT
CCAGTCGGGAAACCTGTCGTGCCAGCTGCATTAATGAATCGGCCAACGCGCGGGGAGAGGCGGTTTGCGT
ATTGGGCGCTCTTCCGCTTCCTCGCTCACTGACTCGCTGCGCTCGGTCGTTCGGCTGCGGCGAGCGGTAT
CAGCTCACTCAAAGGCGGTAATACGGTTATCCACAGAATCAGGGGATAACGCAGGAAAGAACATGTGAGC
AAAAGGCCAGCAAAAGGCCAGGAACCGTAAAAAGGCCGCGTTGCTGGCGTTTTTCCATAGGCTCCGCCCC
CCTGACGAGCATCACAAAAATCGACGCTCAAGTCAGAGGTGGCGAAACCCGACAGGACTATAAAGATACC
AGGCGTTTCCCCCTGGAAGCTCCCTCGTGCGCTCTCCTGTTCCGACCCTGCCGCTTACCGGATACCTGTC
CGCCTTTCTCCCTTCGGGAAGCGTGGCGCTTTCTCATAGCTCACGCTGTAGGTATCTCAGTTCGGTGTAG
GTCGTTCGCTCCAAGCTGGGCTGTGTGCACGAACCCCCCGTTCAGCCCGACCGCTGCGCCTTATCCGGTA
ACTATCGTCTTGAGTCCAACCCGGTAAGACACGACTTATCGCCACTGGCAGCAGCCACTGGTAACAGGAT
TAGCAGAGCGAGGTATGTAGGCGGTGCTACAGAGTTCTTGAAGTGGTGGCCTAACTACGGCTACACTAGA
AGAACAGTATTTGGTATCTGCGCTCTGCTGAAGCCAGTTACCTTCGGAAAAAGAGTTGGTAGCTCTTGAT
CCGGCAAACAAACCACCGCTGGTAGCGGTGGTTTTTTTGTTTGCAAGCAGCAGATTACGCGCAGAAAAAA
AGGATCTCAAGAAGATCCTTTGATCTTTTCTACGGGGTCTGACGCTCAGTGGAACGAAAACTCACGTTAA
GGGATTTTGGTCATGAGATTATCAAAAAGGATCTTCACCTAGATCCTTTTAAATTAAAAATGAAGTTTTA
AATCAATCTAAAGTATATATGAGTAAACTTGGTCTGACAGTTACCAATGCTTAATCAGTGAGGCACCTAT
CTCAGCGATCTGTCTATTTCGTTCATCCATAGTTGCCTGACTCCCCGTCGTGTAGATAACTACGATACGG
GAGGGCTTACCATCTGGCCCCAGTGCTGCAATGATACCGCGAGACCCACGCTCACCGGCTCCAGATTTAT
CAGCAATAAACCAGCCAGCCGGAAGGGCCGAGCGCAGAAGTGGTCCTGCAACTTTATCCGCCTCCATCCA
GTCTATTAATTGTTGCCGGGAAGCTAGAGTAAGTAGTTCGCCAGTTAATAGTTTGCGCAACGTTGTTGCC
ATTGCTACAGGCATCGTGGTGTCACGCTCGTCGTTTGGTATGGCTTCATTCAGCTCCGGTTCCCAACGAT
CAAGGCGAGTTACATGATCCCCCATGTTGTGCAAAAAAGCGGTTAGCTCCTTCGGTCCTCCGATCGTTGT
CAGAAGTAAGTTGGCCGCAGTGTTATCACTCATGGTTATGGCAGCACTGCATAATTCTCTTACTGTCATG
CCATCCGTAAGATGCTTTTCTGTGACTGGTGAGTACTCAACCAAGTCATTCTGAGAATAGTGTATGCGGC
GACCGAGTTGCTCTTGCCCGGCGTCAATACGGGATAATACCGCGCCACATAGCAGAACTTTAAAAGTGCT
CATCATTGGAAAACGTTCTTCGGGGCGAAAACTCTCAAGGATCTTACCGCTGTTGAGATCCAGTTCGATG
TAACCCACTCGTGCACCCAACTGATCTTCAGCATCTTTTACTTTCACCAGCGTTTCTGGGTGAGCAAAAA
CAGGAAGGCAAAATGCCGCAAAAAAGGGAATAAGGGCGACACGGAAATGTTGAATACTCATACTCTTCCT
TTTTCAATATTATTGAAGCATTTATCAGGGTTATTGTCTCATGAGCGGATACATATTTGAATGTATTTAG
AAAAATAAACAAATAGGGGTTCCGCGCACATTTCCCCGAAAAGTGCCACCTGACGTC
Features (pLannotate 1.2.2; 28 found; start..end, strand, type, name):
     28..80      -  misc_feature   bom (fragment): basis of mobility region from pBR322
    235..614     +  enhancer       CMV enhancer: human cytomegalovirus immediate early enhancer
    615..818     +  promoter       CMV promoter: human cytomegalovirus (CMV) immediate early promoter
    820..839     +  promoter       PLtetO-1 promoter (fragment): modified phage lambda PL promoter with tet operator sites (Lutz and Bujard, 1997)
    841..860     +  promoter       PLtetO-1 promoter (fragment): modified phage lambda PL promoter with tet operator sites (Lutz and Bujard, 1997)
    868..901     +  promoter       TRE3GV promoter (fragment): 3rd-generation Tet-responsive promoter that can be activated by binding of Tet-On® 3G, optimized for retroviral and lentiviral vectors
    992..1369    +  CDS            H2B: human histone H2B; HIST1H2BJ
   1368..1384    -  misc_feature   MCS (fragment): pUC18/19 multiple cloning site
   1394..1972    +  CDS            mRFP1.2 (fragment): mRFP1.2 is a basic (constitutively fluorescent) red fluorescent protein, derived from Discosoma sp..
   1973..2128    +  intron         chimeric intron (fragment): chimera between introns from adenovirus and immunoglobulin heavy chain genes
   2345..2424    +  ncRNA          mir-124: Accession: RF00239 - mir-124 microRNA precursor family
   2727..2804    +  intron         chimeric intron (fragment): chimera between introns from adenovirus and immunoglobulin heavy chain genes
   2796..2933    +  CDS            PSmOrange (fragment): PSmOrange is a photoconvertible orange fluorescent protein published in 2011, derived from Discosoma sp.. It has high acid sensitivity.
   2972..3095    +  CDS            d1EGFP (fragment): EGFP destabilized by fusion to a mutated version of residues 422-461 of mouse ornithine decarboxylase, giving an in vivo half-life of ~1 hour mammalian codon-optimized
   4835..5059    +  polyA_signal   bGH poly(A) signal: bovine growth hormone polyadenylation signal
   5063..5084    +  promoter       SV40 promoter (fragment): SV40 enhancer and early promoter
   5105..5338    +  rep_origin     f1 ori (fragment) (sequence partly withheld): f1 bacteriophage origin of replication; arrow indicates direction of (+) strand synthesis
   5343..5390    +  protein_bind   FRT: FLP-mediated recombination occurs in the 8-bp core sequence TCTAGAAA (Turan and Bode, 2011). FLP recombinase from the Saccharomyces cerevisiae 2μ plasmid
   5398..6420    +  CDS            HygR: aminoglycoside phosphotransferase from E. coli; aph(4)-Ia; confers resistance to hygromycin
   6430..6555    +  CDS            ble (fragment): BLE_KLEPN - Experimental evidence at protein level: Swiss-Prot protein existence level 1. Binding protein with a strong affinity to the bleomycin family of antibiotics. Binds to CL990; an antimitotic-antibiotic compound. From Klebsiella pneumoniae.
   6550..6671    +  polyA_signal   SV40 poly(A) signal: SV40 polyadenylation signal
   6744..6760    -  protein_bind   lac operator: The lac repressor binds to the lac operator to inhibit transcription in E. coli. This inhibition can be relieved by adding lactose or isopropyl-β-D-thiogalactopyranoside (IPTG). lac repressor encoded by lacI
   6768..6798    -  promoter       lac promoter: promoter for the E. coli lac operon
   6813..6834    -  protein_bind   CAP binding site: CAP binding activates transcription in the presence of cAMP. E. coli catabolite activator protein
   6847..6939    -  CDS            lacI (fragment): lac repressor; lacI; The lac repressor binds to the lac operator to inhibit transcription in E. coli. This inhibition can be relieved by adding lactose or isopropyl-β-D-thiogalactopyranoside (IPTG).
   7122..7710    -  rep_origin     ori: high-copy-number ColE1/pMB1/pBR322/pUC origin of replication
   7881..8741    -  CDS            AmpR: β-lactamase; bla; confers resistance to ampicillin, carbenicillin, and related antibiotics
   8742..8846    -  promoter       AmpR promoter: bla
