[The description below was written by a language model from this plasmid's Addgene catalogue record and pLannotate feature annotations shown in this document.]
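Description:
sgFFL_d23 is a mammalian expression plasmid built on the pcDNA5 FRT/TO backbone that carries a synthetic single-gene autoregulatory circuit. It is propagated in E. coli through a high-copy ColE1/pUC-type origin with ampicillin resistance. For mammalian cells it carries an FRT site directly upstream of a hygromycin resistance coding sequence followed by an SV40 poly(A). This arrangement is normally used for FLP-mediated integration at a genomic FRT site, with hygromycin selection of the integrants.

The payload is driven by the doxycycline-inducible CMV/TO promoter: the CMV enhancer and promoter followed by tet operator sites, so transcription is held off by Tet repressor and released by Dox. The reporter is mCherry, which the annotation software labels as fragments of related Discosoma-derived red and orange proteins. Its coding sequence is split by an intron, annotated as chimeric intron fragments, that contains the mouse mir-124-3 precursor. Each spliced transcript therefore yields both the mCherry mRNA and the microRNA. The feature table also shows a human histone H2B coding sequence just upstream of the reporter, which suggests a nuclear-localised fusion, although the catalogue entry does not mention it. A C-terminal PEST degradation tag, annotated as the ornithine decarboxylase segment of destabilised EGFP, shortens protein half-life so expression dynamics can be followed.

Downstream lies a truncated miR-124-regulated Vamp3 3′UTR, which is not annotated in the table, and then the bGH poly(A) signal. This UTR lets the co-expressed miRNA repress its own host transcript. In this variant two of the four seed sites are removed (recorded as the third and fourth), presumably weakening the repression. The construct belongs to a study of how microRNA-based circuits buffer protein synthesis rates against perturbations.
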