Addgene plasmid #59892: sgFFL_d23
Purpose: synthetic autoregulatory gene circuit made by inserting an intron containing the mouse mir-124–3 gene into mCherry. Contains the miR-124-regulated 3′UTR of the Vamp3 gene with two seed sites mutated
Depositing lab: Georg Seelig. Depositing organization: University of Washington. Publication: MicroRNA-based single-gene circuits buffer protein synthesis rates against perturbations. Strovas TJ, Rosenberg AB, Kuypers BE, Muscat RA, Seelig G. ACS Synth Biol. 2014 May 16;3(5):324-31. doi: 10.1021/sb4001867. Epub 2014 Jan 30. PubMed 24847681.
Backbone
  Vector backbone: pcDNA5 FRT/TO
  Vector type: Mammalian Expression
  Selectable markers: Hygromycin
Growth in bacteria
  Bacterial resistance: Ampicillin, 100 μg/mL
  Growth temperature: 37°C
  Growth strain: DH5alpha
  Copy number: Unknown
Gene/Insert
  Gene/Insert name: mCherry with intron containing the mouse mir-124–3
  Species: Synthetic
  Mutation: VAMP 3 UTR--3rd and fourth seed site removed
  Promoter: doxycycline (Dox)-inducible promoter (CMV/TO)
  Tag / fusion protein: PEST (C terminal on insert); VAMP 3 UTR (C terminal on insert)
  Cloning method: Unknown
  Sequencing primers: 5′ mCherry-F; 3′ BGHrev
Terms and licenses: Academic/Nonprofit Terms; Industry Terms: Not Available to Industry
Depositor comments: To create a repressive regulatory link between the miRNA and the mCherry transcript, we added a truncated version of the mir-124-regulated 3′UTR of the Vamp3 gene to the mRNA. This 3′UTR contains one 6-mer and three 7-mer target sites complementary to the mir-124 seed region (nucleotides 2−8 from the 5′ end of the miRNA). To better observe the dynamics of gene expression, we destabilized the mCherry protein using a standard PEST degradation tag.
How to cite: sgFFL_d23 was a gift from Georg Seelig (Addgene plasmid # 59892 ; http://n2t.net/addgene:59892 ; RRID:Addgene_59892)
