>Addgene plasmid #59892 | sgFFL_d23 | addgene partial sequence | sequence record 100557 | CMV-F 5'-CGCAAATGGGCGGTAGGCGTG-3'
GCAGAGCTCTCCCTATCAGTGATAGAGATCTCCCTATCAGTGATAGAGATCGTCGACGAGCTCGTTTAGT
GAACCGTCAGATCGCCTGGAGACGCCATCCACGCTGTTTTGACCTCCATAGAAGACACCGGGACCGATCC
AGCCTCCGGACTCTAGCGTTTAAACTTAAGCTTTCGCCACCATGCCAGAGCCAGCGAAGTCTGCTCCCGC
CCCGAAAAAGGGCTCCAAGAAGGCGGTGACTAAGGCGCAGAAGAAAGGCGGCAAGAAGCGCAAGCGCAGC
CGCAAGGAGAGCTATTCCATCTATGTGTACAAGGTTCTGAAGCAGGTCCACCCTGACACCGGCATTTCGT
CCAAGGCCATGGGCATCATGAATTCGTTTGTGAACGACATTTTCGAGCGCATCGCAGGTGAGGCTTCCCG
CCTGGCGCATTACAACAAGCGCTCGACCATCACCTCCAGGGAGATCCAGACGGCCGTGCGCCTGCTGCTG
CCTGGGGAGTTGGCCAAGCACGCCGTGTCCGAGGGTACTAAGGCCATCACCAAGTACACCAGCGCTAAGG
ATCCCCGGGTACCGGTCGCCACCATGGTGAGCAAGGGCGAGGAGGATAACATGGCCATCATCAAGGAGTT
CATGCGCTTCAAGGTGCACATGGAGGGCTCCGTGAACGGCCACGAGTTCGAGATCGAGGGCGAGGGCGAG
GGCCGCCCCTACGAGGGCACCCAGACCGCCAAGCTGAAGGTGACCAAGGGTGGCCCCCTGCCCTTCGCCT
GGGACATCCTGTCCCCTCAGTTCATGTACGGCTCCAAGGCCTACGTGAAGCACCCCGCCGACATCCCCGA
CTACTTGAAGCTGTCCTT
