>Addgene plasmid #59892 | sgFFL_d23 | addgene partial sequence | sequence record 100558 | BGH-rev 5'-TAGAAGGCACAGTCGAGG-3'
GACTATGTTTACTTTCTTGTTCTTGTTGTATATCACTCCTAAAATAGTATTTTAACCAGAAATAACCCTT
TAAGAAGTTTTTATAGAACTATGACCAAAGTTTCTATTTTGCCAAAAGTTAAGTACAAATAAATTGCCCC
AATAGATACATTCAAATAAGTGCCAAATGTAACTCAAGGTATTCTTTAAGAAAAATGTTAATACTGTGAG
AGTGAGCCTTCAATATGTCGGCAGTCCATCCTGTGAAATGCTATAGAGAAGGCTAGTCATTCTGATTTGG
TTTCTTCTTTAGAGCTATGGAGGTGGGCTCATATCACACCTGTAGACAAGATACTTAGCCAGCAGTTTGT
AGACTGAGCTAGGCTGTGGTCTCTAGTGCAATGTGAGCAGTAGCCGTGCAGCCTCACCAAGGCATCAGTC
TGCACACAGTTCCAGAAGACTGTGTACTGCTTGTACTCATCTCTGTCTTATGCTTGAGGTAAGCCACCGG
TCACTCGTAGAGGATAGCTAACCAGAGATGCCTGGTGCTCTTAGAATGTAGCCATTGCTGTCTGGGATAG
TTTCATTGTTTATATGAGACTTTCATCAAGGCTTGGTTCAAAGACAGGAGTTCAGGCATGGGTGGAATTG
AGGAAGTGGTGAAGGGAAAGCTGCTTGCCTATGGCAGTGCCACTAGAATGTCCTGAAATCTGTGTTTGTG
TGTAAAGCAGCATTACTCAAGATGTCATAGAATCTGGTTCTAGTTTTTTGTTTTTGTTTTGTTTTGTTTT
TTGAGACAGGGTTTCTCTGTATAGCCCTTGCTGTCCTGGAACTCACTTTGTAGACCAGGCTGGCTCGAAC
TCAAAAATCTGCCTGCCTCTGCCTCCCAAGTGCAGGGATTAAAGGCGTGTGCCACCAACGCCCAACTGGT
TCTAGTTTTTTATCTGTTCCCCTAACATTACTGAAACAATACAGATGTTGAAGATATGCCTTGCCG
