>Addgene plasmid #59892 | sgFFL_d23 | addgene partial sequence | sequence record 100560 | mCherry-F2 5'-tggcatggacgagctgtac-3'
CGGCCGCTCGAGTAGCCATGGCTTCCCGCCGGCGGTGGCGGCGCAGGATGATGGCACGCTGCCCATGTCT
TGTGCCCAGGAGAGCGGGATGGACCGTCACCCTGCAGCCTGTGCTTCTGCTAGGATCAATGTGTAGATAA
GAATGGGCCCCACCGATGAAACTGAAGCCCGATATTCAGGATCTTCTTCAAGACTTTCTACTTAGAACCT
GCCGTGTTATCGAGCTTACCTATTGTTTTTTTCCAAATGATTATTTTTGTTAGTTTACATACAGTTTAGT
GCCTAGAAAATGTGCCTTTGTTTTTCATATACACTCCAAACTGGAGGTGTGACCTACCCTCCCCACATTT
TGCACATACAGATTTCTGGACTGGGAAAGAGGACTTGTGTAGTTCTGAGTGCTGAATGGAGGTGGATGTT
GTCACTCAAGATGACTTGTTGTGGATTCCAGGAAGGGGGTTTTGTTCAAGGCAGCTGTCCCCACATCTGA
CATCATCTTCAAAACCACATTTTAAACTTTTGGGTAATTAGATTCCCAACTTGGACCTTCCAAGAAGAAC
ACTACTGCCTAACAGCAATGGGTGACAATAGCAGGGTATTTTGATAGCTAGGACAATAGCAGGGTATTTT
GATAGCTAGGAAACTGTTCTTTAAGATTATTCTCCGTTTGTAAGCACTACTGACTCCCGCTGTATTTAAG
ATGCTGGTGAAGAGCTCATGCTCTTATGTTAGATATGACTATGTTTACTTTCTTGTTCTTGTTGTATATC
ACTCCTAAAATAGTATTTTAACCAGAAATAACCCTTTAAGAAGTTTTTATAGAACTATGACCAAAG
