>Addgene plasmid #59892 | sgFFL_d23 | addgene partial sequence | sequence record 102383 | mCherry-F 5'-ccccgtaatgcagaagaaga-3'
CCGAGGACGGCGCCCTGAAGGGCGAGATCAAGCAGAGGCTGAAGCTGAAGGACGGCGGCCACTACGACGC
TGAGGTCAAGACCACCTACAAGGCCAAGAAGCCCGTGCAGGTGAGTACTCCCTCTCAAAAGCGGGCATGA
CTTCTGCGCTAAGATTGTCAGTTTCCAAAAACGAGGAGGATTTGATATTCACCTGGCCCGCGGTGATGCC
TTTGAGGGTGGCCGCGTCCATCTGGTCAGAAAAGACAATCTTTTTGTTGTCAAGCTGTTTGACTCATGCA
CCCGCTACTCTTCAACCTTGCAGACTAATTAATGGCAACTCTGACAGATGTGGCGGGAGGAAAGCTGAGG
TGGGAGTACTGCTCAGAGCTACAACTCTAGGAGTAGGGACTCCAAGCCTAGAGCTCCAAGAGAGGGTGAA
GGGCAGGGAGAAAATTATAGTAATAGTTGCAATGAGTCACTTGCTTCTAGATCAAGATCAGAGACTCTGC
TCTCCGTGTTCACAGCGGACCTTGATTTAATGTCATACAATTAAGGCACGCGGTGAATGCCAAGAGCGGA
GCCTACGGCTGCACTTGAAGGACATCCGAGAGAAGTTAGGAAGGGTGGGGAGAAACAATTCTAGAATGAA
CCCATCCTGTGCGACACAAGGACCCCTCGCATTGATTCAAAATCTTTAGAATACAAGACAGTCAAATGTT
TTTCAGCGAGAATCTGGGAAATCCGCATGCATACTCCCAAGGGGAATATTAGAGGTTTCATTGACAGCTG
TCAGGAGAGCTGTAGTTCCC
